>Addgene plasmid #90253 | pSL3 - Brr2 del113 N1104L | addgene full sequence | sequence record 178417 | Addgene NGS Result
TCATTATCAATACTGCCATTTCAAAGAATACGTAAATAATTAATAGTAGTGATTTTCCTAACTTTATTTA
GTCAAAAAATTAGCCTTTTAATTCTGCTGTAACCCGTACATGCCCAAAATAGGGGGCGGGTTACACAGAA
TATATAACATCGTAGGTGTCTGGGTGAACAGTTTATTCCTGGCATCCACTAAATATAATGGAGCCCGCTT
TTTAAGCTGGCATCCAGAAAAAAAAAGAATCCCAGCACCAAAATATTGTTTTCTTCACCAACCATCAGTT
CATAGGTCCATTCTCTTAGCGCAACTACAGAGAACAGGGGCACAAACAGGCAAAAAACGGGCACAACCTC
AATGGAGTGATGCAACCTGCCTGGAGTAAATGATGACACAAGGCAATTGACCCACGCATGTATCTATCTC
ATTTTCTTACACCTTCTATTACCTTCTGCTCTCTCTGATTCGGAAAAAGCTGAAAAAAAAGGTTGAAACC
AGTTCCCTGAAATTACTCCCCTACTTGACTAATAAGTATATAAAGACGGTAGGTATTGATTGTAATTCTG
TAAATCTATTTCTTAAACTTCTTAAATTCTACTTTTATAGTTAGTCTTTTTTTTAGTTTTAAAACACCAA
GAACTTAGTTTCGACTCTAGAATGCCCTCAAATGTCGAAACTTACGAGCAGATTTTGCAGTGGGTTACAG
AAGTTTTAGGCAATGATATACCCCATGATCTTATTATTGGAACTGCTGATATATTCATCAGACAATTGAA
AGAAAATGAGGAAAATGAGGATGGTAATATTGAAGAGCGAAAGGAAAAGATCCAGCATGAGCTAGGCATC
AATATAGACTCCCTGAAGTTTAACGAATTAGTTAAACTTATGAAAAACATTACCGATTATGAAACACATC
CTGACAATAGCAATAAACAAGCAGTAGCAATTCTTGCCGATGATGAAAAATCAGATGAAGAAGAAGTAAC
AGAAATGTCCAACAATGCTAATGTTCTTGGGGGAGAAATCAATGATAATGAAGATGATGATGAGGAATAT
GATTACAATGACGTTGAAGTCAATTCTAAAAAAAAAAACAAGAGGGCATTGCCAAACATTGAAAACGATA
TAATTAAACTCTCCGATAGTAAAACAAGTAATATCGAGAGCGTTCCGATATACTCAATCGATGAATTTTT
TTTGCAGAGAAAACTTCGGTCAGAGCTTGGTTACAAGGATACCTCTGTAATACAAGACCTGTCAGAAAAA
ATTTTGAATGATATTGAAACACTTGAGCATAATCCAGTAGCGTTGGAGCAGAAGTTGGTTGATCTGCTTA
AATTCGAGAATATATCACTGGCTGAATTTATTCTCAAGAATAGATCTACAATTTTTTGGGGCATACGACT
GGCGAAGAGCACAGAGAATGAAATACCGAACTTAATAGAGAAAATGGTTGCAAAAGGTTTGAATGATCTT
GTGGAACAGTATAAATTTAGAGAAACTACACACTCAAAGCGTGAACTCGATTCCGGTGACGACCAGCCAC
AGTCTTCGGAAGCAAAAAGAACAAAATTCAGTAATCCAGCAATACCGCCCGTCATAGATTTGGAAAAGAT
TAAATTCGACGAAAGTTCTAAATTAATGACCGTGACAAAAGTATCCCTACCGGAAGGATCATTCAAAAGG
GTGAAACCACAATATGACGAAATACATATTCCAGCTCCTAGCAAACCTGTTATTGATTATGAGTTGAAAG
AAATTACTTCTCTACCAGATTGGTGTCAGGAGGCGTTTCCTTCATCGGAAACAACGTCCTTAAACCCTAT
ACAATCAAAGGTTTTTCACGCAGCATTTGAAGGTGATTCAAACATGCTAATATGTGCACCCACTGGTTCA
GGTAAGACGAATATCGCGTTATTGACGGTATTGAAAGCCTTATCCCATCATTATAACCCGAAAACTAAGA
AATTAAACCTTTCTGCATTTAAAATTGTTTATATAGCACCCTTGAAAGCCTTAGTACAGGAACAAGTCCG
AGAATTTCAAAGGAGGTTGGCTTTTCTAGGTATAAAAGTCGCTGAATTGACTGGTGATTCTAGGCTTAGT
AGAAAGCAAATTGACGAGACGCAGGTTTTGGTGTCTACGCCAGAGAAATGGGACATAACTACTAGAAATT
CAAATAATTTGGCCATCGTAGAACTTGTTCGTTTGTTGATTATAGATGAAATACATTTGTTACATGATGA
CAGGGGACCAGTATTGGAAAGCATCGTGGCTAGGACATTTTGGGCTTCCAAATATGGCCAGGAATACCCC
AGAATAATAGGCCTTTCTGCCACCTTACCAAATTATGAGGATGTCGGTAGGTTTTTAAGAGTTCCGAAGG
AAGGATTGTTTTATTTTGACTCCTCATTTAGACCGTGTCCTCTATCTCAACAGTTTTGTGGCATTAAGGA
ACGGAACTCCTTGAAAAAGCTGAAGGCTATGAATGATGCTTGTTATGAAAAGGTATTGGAATCCATCAAT
GAAGGTAATCAAATAATCGTGTTTGTTCATTCTCGAAAAGAAACATCACGAACAGCAACATGGTTGAAAA
ATAAATTTGCTGAAGAGAACATTACTCATAAATTAACCAAAAATGATGCAGGATCGAAGCAGATTTTAAA
GACAGAAGCAGCCAACGTACTCGATCCAAGTCTACGAAAGTTGATTGAAAGCGGTATAGGGACGCATCAC
GCAGGGCTGACCAGAAGTGACAGATCCTTATCTGAAGATTTATTTGCAGACGGGTTGTTGCAAGTATTGG
TATGCACTGCGACGTTAGCATGGGGTGTTAATCTACCTGCTCATACAGTGATTATAAAAGGAACAGATGT
CTATTCACCTGAAAAGGGGTCCTGGGAACAACTTTCTCCACAAGATGTACTTCAAATGTTAGGTAGAGCA
GGCAGACCGAGATATGACACATTTGGCGAGGGTATTATAATAACAGACCAATCGAATGTTCAATATTATC
TCTCGGTTTTAAATCAACAATTACCAATAGAATCGCAATTTGTTTCAAAATTAGTTGACAACTTAAATGC
AGAAGTTGTCGCGGGTAACATTAAGTGCAGGAATGATGCTGTGAATTGGTTGGCGTATACTTACCTATAT
GTCAGAATGTTAGCTTCCCCTATGCTTTACAAAGTACCTGATATTTCAAGTGATGGGCAATTGAAAAAGT
TTAGAGAAAGCTTAGTCCATTCGGCCCTATGCATTTTAAAAGAACAAGAGTTGGTGTTATATGATGCTGA
AAATGATGTAATTGAGGCGACCGATCTAGGAAATATAGCGTCGTCATTTTACATAAATCATGCTTCCATG
GATGTTTACAATAGAGAGTTAGATGAACATACAACTCAGATTGATCTTTTTAGAATATTCTCAATGTCGG
AAGAGTTTAAGTACGTATCGGTGAGATATGAAGAGAAAAGAGAACTAAAACAACTTCTAGAGAAAGCACC
CATTCCTATCAGAGAAGATATTGATGATCCTTTAGCAAAAGTGAATGTACTACTGCAGTCTTATTTTTCC
CAGCTAAAGTTCGAAGGTTTTGCACTTAATTCTGATATAGTGTTTATTCACCAATTGGCTGGTAGGTTAT
TGCGTGCTATGTTTGAAATATGCTTGAAGAGAGGATGGGGACATCCCACACGGATGTTGTTAAATCTTTG
CAAATCTGCCACAACTAAAATGTGGCCAACAAACTGTCCTTTAAGACAGTTTAAAACATGCCCTGTCGAA
GTGATTAAAAGGCTGGAAGCCTCTACAGTACCGTGGGGAGATTATCTACAGCTAGAAACACCTGCCGAAG
TTGGTCGTGCAATCAGATCTGAAAAATATGGAAAACAGGTTTACGATTTATTGAAAAGATTTCCCAAAAT
GTCCGTAACATGCAACGCTCAGCCAATTACCCGTAGCGTTATGAGGTTCAACATTGAAATAATAGCCGAC
TGGATATGGGATATGAATGTACACGGTTCCCTTGAACCTTTTTTGCTCATGCTAGAAGACACTGATGGTG
ATTCAATACTTTATTATGACGTACTATTCATCACTCCAGATATAGTTGGTCATGAATTTACCTTATCCTT
TACTTATGAGTTAAAGCAGCACAATCAAAATAACTTACCACCTAATTTCTTCCTTACTTTGATATCAGAA
AATTGGTGGCACAGTGAATTCGAGATTCCAGTTTCCTTCAATGGATTTAAACTTCCGAAAAAATTTCCTC
CTCCTACTCCCCTTCTGGAGAATATTAGTATTTCAACATCAGAGCTTGGCAATGATGATTTTTCCGAAGT
ATTTGAATTTAAAACTTTCAACAAGATTCAGAGCCAGGTCTTCGAGTCTCTCTACAATTCGAATGACTCG
GTCTTTGTAGGTTCAGGAAAGGGCACAGGTAAAACAGCTATGGCTGAATTAGCACTGTTAAATCATTGGA
GACAGAATAAAGGAAGAGCGGTTTATATCAATCCGTCTGGGGAAAAAATTGATTTTTTGCTATCTGATTG
GAATAAAAGGTTCTCTCATCTTGCTGGTGGTAAGATAATAAATAAGCTAGGAAATGATCCTTCACTAAAT
TTAAAATTATTAGCAAAAAGCCATGTTCTCTTGGCTACCCCCGTGCAATTTGAGCTTTTGTCACGTCGTT
GGAGACAAAGGAAGAACATCCAAAGTTTAGAATTAATGATATATGATGACGCTCATGAGATTAGCCAAGG
TGTTTACGGTGCTGTGTATGAAACGCTAATTTCTAGAATGATATTTATAGCAACCCAACTTGAAAAGAAA
ATTCGATTTGTTTGCCTTTCGAACTGTTTGGCAAATGCTCGTGATTTTGGTGAATGGGCTGGTATGACGA
AGTCAAACATCTACAACTTTTCTCCAAGCGAAAGAATTGAGCCTCTTGAAATTAATATTCAGTCATTTAA
AGATGTTGAGCACATATCATTCAATTTTTCGATGCTTCAAATGGCATTTGAAGCATCTGCTGCTGCAGCG
GGAAATCGTAATTCCAGTTCGGTGTTCTTACCATCTAGAAAGGATTGTATGGAAGTTGCGTCTGCATTTA
TGAAGTTTTCAAAAGCAATTGAATGGGATATGTTGAACGTTGAAGAAGAGCAAATTGTACCATACATTGA
AAAGTTAACAGATGGTCATCTAAGAGCACCTTTAAAACACGGTGTTGGTATTTTGTATAAGGGGATGGCA
TCAAATGATGAAAGAATTGTGAAAAGGTTATACGAATATGGTGCGGTATCGGTTTTACTCATTTCTAAGG
ATTGTTCTGCATTCGCTTGTAAAACTGATGAAGTGATTATTTTAGGAACCAACCTTTATGATGGTGCAGA
GCATAAATATATGCCATATACCATAAATGAACTTCTAGAAATGGTGGGACTAGCTAGTGGTAACGATTCA
ATGGCAGGCAAGGTTTTAATTTTGACAAGTCACAACATGAAGGCCTACTACAAAAAATTCTTAATTGAGC
CTTTGCCTACTGAGAGTTACCTACAGTATATTATTCATGATACTCTGAACAACGAGATAGCAAATTCTAT
TATACAAAGCAAACAAGATTGTGTTGACTGGTTTACATATTCGTATTTCTATCGTCGTATCCATGTGAAT
CCAAGCTATTATGGCGTAAGGGATACGTCTCCACATGGAATTTCAGTTTTTTTGAGTAATTTAGTTGAAA
CTTGTTTGAATGACTTAGTTGAATCATCCTTCATTGAAATTGACGATACAGAAGCTGAAGTAACCGCAGA
AGTTAATGGAGGAGATGATGAAGCAACTGAAATCATTTCTACCTTGAGCAACGGGCTAATTGCTTCTCAC
TATGGCGTATCATTTTTTACTATTCAGTCATTCGTTTCTTCTTTATCGAATACGTCAACGCTCAAAAACA
TGCTGTATGTTCTTTCAACAGCAGTAGAATTCGAAAGTGTTCCACTCAGAAAAGGAGACAGAGCATTACT
TGTCAAATTAAGTAAAAGACTACCATTGAGATTCCCTGAACACACCTCTTCTGGTTCGGTGAGCTTTAAA
GTTTTCTTATTGTTACAAGCATATTTTTCACGTCTTGAATTACCTGTCGACTTTCAAAATGATTTAAAAG
ACATTCTAGAAAAGGTTGTTCCACTAATTAACGTAGTGGTTGATATCCTTTCAGCAAACGGGTATTTGAA
TGCTACTACCGCCATGGATTTGGCGCAGATGTTGATTCAGGGTGTATGGGACGTTGATAATCCGTTGAGA
CAGATTCCACACTTCAACAACAAAATTTTGGAAAAATGTAAAGAAATTAACGTCGAGACGGTCTATGATA
TAATGGCCCTTGAGGATGAAGAGAGGGATGAAATTTTAACGCTTACTGATTCACAGCTTGCGCAGGTCGC
CGCGTTTGTTAACAATTACCCCAACGTTGAACTTACTTATTCGTTGAATAATTCTGATTCGTTAATTTCA
GGTGTAAAACAGAAAATTACCATTCAATTGACAAGAGATGTTGAACCTGAGAACTTACAAGTAACATCTG
AAAAGTATCCGTTTGATAAGCTAGAAAGTTGGTGGTTGGTTTTAGGTGAAGTATCTAAAAAAGAGCTTTA
TGCGATCAAGAAAGTTACTTTAAATAAAGAGACTCAGCAATATGAATTGGAATTTGACACTCCGACATCT
GGTAAACATAACTTAACAATTTGGTGTGTCTGTGATTCATATCTTGACGCAGATAAAGAGTTGTCCTTTG
AAATAAATGTGAAACTCGAGGGATCCATGGAAAAGAGAAGATGGAAAAAGAATTTCATAGCCGTCTCAGC
AGCCAACCGCTTTAAGAAAATCTCATCCTCCGGGGCACTTGATTATGATATTCCAACTACTGCTAGCGAG
AATTTGTATTTTCAGGGTGAGCTCAAAACCGCGGCTCTTGCGCAACACGATGAAGCCGTGGACAACAAAT
TCAACAAAGAACAACAAAACGCGTTCTATGAGATCTTACATTTACCTAACTTAAACGAAGAACAACGAAA
CGCCTTCATCCAAAGTTTAAAAGATGACCCAAGCCAAAGCGCTAACCTTTTAGCAGAAGCTAAAAAGCTA
AATGATGCTCAGGCGCCGAAAGTAGACAACAAATTCAACAAAGAGCAACAAAACGCGTTCTATGAGATCT
TACATTTACCTAACTTAAACGAAGAACAACGAAACGCCTTCATCCAAAGTTTAAAAGATGACCCAAGCCA
AAGCGCTAACCTTTTAGCAGAAGCTAAAAAGCTAAATGGTGCTCAGGCGCCGAAAGTAGACGCGAATTCC
GCGGGGAAGTCAACCTGAAGCTTGATATCGAATTCCTGCAGCCCGGGGGATCCACTAGTTCTAGAGCGGC
CGGGCCCGGTACCCAATTCGCCCTATAGTGAGTCGTATTACGCGCGCTCACTGGCCGTCGTTTTACAACG
TCGTGACTGGGAAAACCCTGGCGTTACCCAACTTAATCGCCTTGCAGCACATCCCCCTTTCGCCAGCTGG
CGTAATAGCGAAGAGGCCCGCACCGATCGCCCTTCCCAACAGTTGCGCAGCCTGAATGGCGAATGG
[124 nt withheld, positions 7627-7750]
C
[91 nt withheld, positions 7752-7842]
A
[49 nt withheld, positions 7844-7892]
CCTTTGACGTTGGAGTCCACGTTCTTT
[37 nt withheld, positions 7920-7956]
ACCCTATCTCGGTCTATTCTTTTGATTTATAAGGGATTTTGCCGATTTCGGCCTATTGGTTAAAAAATGA
GCTGATTTAACAAAAATTTAACGCGAATTTTAACAAAATATTAACGCTTACAATTTCCTGATGCGGTATT
TTCTCCTTACGCATCTGTGCGGTATTTCACACCGCATAGATCCGTCGAGTTCAAGAGAAAAAAAAAGAAA
AAGCAAAAAGAAAAAAGGAAAGCGCGCCTCGTTCAGAATGACACGTATAGAATGATGCATTACCTTGTCA
TCTTCAGTATCATACTGTTCGTATACATACTTACTGACATTCATAGGTATACATATATACACATGTATAT
ATATCGTATGCTGCAGCTTTAAATAATCGGTGTCACTACATAAGAACACCTTTGGTGGAGGGAACATCGT
TGGTACCATTGGGCGAGGTGGCTTCTCTTATGGCAACCGCAAGAGCCTTGAACGCACTCTCACTACGGTG
ATGATCATTCTTGCCTCGCAGACAATCAACGTGGAGGGTAATTCTGCTAGCCTCTGCAAAGCTTTCAAGA
AAATGCGGGATCATCTCGCAAGAGAGATCTCCTACTTTCTCCCTTTGCAAACCAAGTTCGACAACTGCGT
ACGGCCTGTTCGAAAGATCTACCACCGCTCTGGAAAGTGCCTCATCCAAAGGCGCAAATCCTGATCCAAA
CCTTTTTACTCCACGCACGGCCCCTAGGGCCTCTTTAAAAGCTTGACCGAGAGCAATCCCGCAGTCTTCA
GTGGTGTGATGGTCGTCTATGTGTAAGTCACCAATGCACTCAACGATTAGCGACCAGCCGGAATGCTTGG
CCAGAGCATGTATCATATGGTCCAGAAACCCTATACCTGTGTGGACGTTAATCACTTGCGATTGTGTGGC
CTGTTCTGCTACTGCTTCTGCCTCTTTTTCTGGGAAGATCGAGTGCTCTATCGCTAGGGGACCACCCTTT
AAAGAGATCGCAATCTGAATCTTGGTTTCATTTGTAATACGCTTTACTAGGGCTTTCTGCTCTGTCATCT
TTGCCTTCGTTTATCTTGCCTGCTCATTTTTTAGTATATTCTTCGAAGAAATCACATTACTTTATATAAT
GTATAATTCATTATGTGATAATGCCAATCGCTAAGAAAAAAAAAGAGTCATCCGCTAGGTGGAAAAAAAA
AAATGAAAATCATTACCGAGGCATAAAAAAATATAGAGTGTACTAGAGGAGGCCAAGAGTAATAGAAAAA
GAAAATTGCGGGAAAGGACTGTGTTATGACTTCCCTGACTAATGCCGTGTTCAAACGATACCTGGCAGTG
ACTCCTAGCGCTCACCAAGCTCTTAAAACGGGAATTTATGGTGCACTCTCAGTACAATCTGCTCTGATGC
CGCATAGTTAAGCCAGCCCCGACACCCGCCAACACCCGCTGACGCGCCCTGACGGGCTTGTCTGCTCCCG
GCATCCGCTTACAGACAAGCTGTGACCGTCTCCGGGAGCTGCATGTGTCAGAGGTTTTCACCGTCATCAC
CGAAACGCGCGAGACGAAAGGGCCTCGTGATACGCCTATTTTTATAGGTTAATGTCATGATAATAATGGT
TTCTTAGGGTCCTTTTCATCACGTGCTATAAAAATAATTATAATTTAAATTTTTTAATATAAATATATAA
ATTAAAAATAGAAAGTAAAAAAAGAAATTAAAGAAAAAATAGTTTTTGTTTTCCGAAGATGTAAAAGACT
CTAGGGGGATCGCCAACAAATACTACCTTTTATCTTGCTCTTCCTGCTCTCAGGTATTAATGCCGAATTG
TTTCATCTTGTCTGTGTAGAAGACCACACACGAAAATCCTGTGATTTTACATTTTACTTATCGTTAATCG
AATGTATATCTATTTAATCTGCTTTTCTTGTCTAATAAATATATATGTAAAGTACGCTTTTTGTTGAAAT
TTTTTAAACCTTTGTTTATTTTTTTTTCTTCATTCCGTAACTCTTCTACCTTCTTTATTTACTTTCTAAA
ATCCAAATACAAAACATAAAAATAAATAAACACAGAGTAAATTCCCAAATTATTCCATCATTAAAAGATA
CGAGGCGCGTGTAAGTTACAGGCAAGCGATCCGTCAGGTGGCACTTTTCGGGGAAATGTGCGCGGAACCC
CTATTTGTTTATTTTTCTAAATACATTCAAATATGTATCCGCTCATGAGACAATAACCCTGATAAATGCT
TCAATAATATTGAAAAAGGAAGAGTATGAGTATTCAACATTTCCGTGTCGCCCTTATTCCCTTTTTTGCG
GCATTTTGCCTTCCTGTTTTTGCTCACCCAGAAACGCTGGTGAAAGTAAAAGATGCTGAAGATCAGTTGG
GTGCACGAGTGGGTTACATCGAACTGGATCTCAACAGCGGTAAGATCCTTGAGAGTTTTCGCCCCGAAGA
ACGTTTTCCAATGATGAGCACTTTTAAAGTTCTGCTATGTGGCGCGGTATTATCCCGTATTGACGCCGGG
CAAGAGCAACTCGGTCGCCGCATACACTATTCTCAGAATGACTTGGTTGAGTACTCACCAGTCACAGAAA
AGCATCTTACGGATGGCATGACAGTAAGAGAATTATGCAGTGCTGCCATAACCATGAGTGATAACACTGC
GGCCAACTTACTTCTGACAACGATCGGAGGACCGAAGGAGCTAACCGCTTTTTTGCACAACATGGGGGAT
CATGTAACTCGCCTTGATCGTTGGGAACCGGAGCTGAATGAAGCCATACCAAACGACGAGCGTGACACCA
CGATGCCTGTAGCAATGGCAACAACGTTGCGCAAACTATTAACTGGCGAACTACTTACTCTAGCTTCCCG
GCAACAATTAATAGACTGGATGGAGGCGGATAAAGTTGCAGGACCACTTCTGCGCTCGGCCCTTCCGGCT
GGCTGGTTTATTGCTGATAAATCTGGAGCCGGTGAGCGTGGGTCTCGCGGTATCATTGCAGCACTGGGGC
CAGATGGTAAGCCCTCCCGTATCGTAGTTATCTACACGACGGGGAGTCAGGCAACTATGGATGAACGAAA
TAGACAGATCGCTGAGATAGGTGCCTCACTGATTAAGCATTGGTAACTGTCAGACCAAGTTTACTCATAT
ATACTTTAGATTGATTTAAAACTTCATTTTTAATTTAAAAGGATCTAGGTGAAGATCCTTTTTGATAATC
TCATGACCAAAATCCCTTAACGTGAGTTTTCGTTCCACTGAGCGTCAGACCCCGTAGAAAAGATCAAAGG
ATCTTCTTGAGATCCTTTTTTTCTGCGCGTAATCTGCTGCTTGCAAACAAAAAAACCACCGCTACCAGCG
GTGGTTTGTTTGCCGGATCAAGAGCTACCAACTCTTTTTCCGAAGGTAACTGGCTTCAGCAGAGCGCAGA
TACCAAATACTGTTCTTCTAGTGTAGCCGTAGTTAGGCCACCACTTCAAGAACTCTGTAGCACCGCCTAC
ATACCTCGCTCTGCTAATCCTGTTACCAGTGGCTGCTGCCAGTGGCGATAAGTCGTGTCTTACCGGGTTG
GACTCAAGACGATAGTTACCGGATAAGGCGCAGCGGTCGGGCTGAACGGGGGGTTCGTGCACACAGCCCA
GCTTGGAGCGAACGACCTACACCGAACTGAGATACCTACAGCGTGAGCTATGAGAAAGCGCCACGCTTCC
CGAAGGGAGAAAGGCGGACAGGTATCCGGTAAGCGGCAGGGTCGGAACAGGAGAGCGCACGAGGGAGCTT
CCAGGGGGAAACGCCTGGTATCTTTATAGTCCTGTCGGGTTTCGCCACCTCTGACTTGAGCGTCGATTTT
TGTGATGCTCGTCAGGGGGGCGGAGCCTATGGAAAAACGCCAGCAACGCGGCCTTTTTACGGTTCCTGGC
CTTTTGCTGGCCTTTTGCTCACATGTTCTTTCCTGCGTTATCCCCTGATTCTGTGGATAACCGTATTACC
GCCTTTGAGTGAGCTGATACCGCTCGCCGCAGCCGAACGACCGAGCGCAGCGAGTCAGTGAGCGAGGAAG
CGGAAGAGCGCCCAATACGCAAACCGCCTCTCCCCGCGCGTTGGCCGATTCATTAATGCAGCTGGCACGA
CAGGTTTCCCGACTGGAAAGCGGGCAGTGAGCGCAACGCAATTAATGTGAGTTAGCTCACTCATTAGGCA
CCCCAGGCTTTACACTTTATGCTTCCGGCTCGTATGTTGTGTGGAATTGTGAGCGGATAACAATTTCACA
CAGGAAACAGCTATGACCATGATTACGCCAAGCGCGCAATTAACCCTCACTAAAGGGAACAAAAGCTGGA
GCTCCACCGCGGTGGCGGCCGCGGCTGCAGGTCGAGTTTA
Features (pLannotate 1.2.2; 25 found; start..end, strand, type, name):
      1..644     +  promoter       GAP promoter: S. cerevisiae TDH3; promoter for glyceraldehyde-3-phosphate dehydrogenase
    655..6804    +  CDS            BRR2 (fragment): BRR2_YEAST - Also known as RSS1, SNU246. Experimental evidence at protein level: Swiss-Prot protein existence level 1. RNA helicase that plays an essential role in pre-mRNA splicing as component of the U5 snRNP and U4/U6-U5 tri-snRNP complexes. Involved in spliceosome assembly, activation and disassembly. Mediates changes in the dynamic network of RNA-RNA interactions in the spliceosome. Catalyzes the ATP-dependent unwinding of U4/U6 RNA duplices, an essential step in the assembly of a catalytically active spliceosome. From Saccharomyces cerevisiae (strain ATCC 204508 / S288c) (Baker's yeast).
   6830..6900    +  CDS            CBP (fragment): calmodulin-binding peptide derived from skeletal muscle myosin light chain kinase; binds calmodulin with nanomolar affinity in the presence of calcium
   6988..7161    +  CDS            ProtA: IgG-binding unit of Staphylococcus aureus protein A
   7165..7335    +  CDS            ProtA: IgG-binding unit of Staphylococcus aureus protein A
   7368..7422    -  misc_feature   MCS (fragment): pBluescript multiple cloning site
   7442..7460    -  promoter       T7 promoter: promoter for bacteriophage T7 RNA polymerase
   7468..7623    +  CDS            lacZα (fragment): LacZα fragment of β-galactosidase; lacZ fragment
   7627..8055    +  rep_origin     f1 ori (sequence partly withheld): f1 bacteriophage origin of replication; arrow indicates direction of (+) strand synthesis
   8083..8134    -  misc_feature   bom (fragment): basis of mobility region from pBR322
   8342..9004    -  CDS            HIS3: imidazoleglycerol-phosphate dehydratase, required for histidine biosynthesis; S. cerevisiae HIS3; yeast auxotrophic marker
   9005..9192    -  promoter       HIS3 promoter: S. cerevisiae HIS3
   9242..9322    +  CDS            MRM1 (fragment): MRM1_YEAST - Also known as PET56 From Saccharomyces cerevisiae (strain ATCC 204508 / S288c) (Baker's yeast).
   9323..9372    -  misc_feature   bom (fragment): basis of mobility region from pBR322
   9474..9509    -  CDS            rop (fragment): Rop protein, which maintains plasmids at low copy number; rop
   9584..10087   +  misc_feature   CEN/ARS: S. cerevisiae CEN6 centromere fused to an autonomously replicating sequence
  10117..10221   +  promoter       AmpR promoter: bla
  10222..11082   +  CDS            AmpR: β-lactamase; bla; confers resistance to ampicillin, carbenicillin, and related antibiotics
  11253..11841   +  rep_origin     ori: high-copy-number ColE1/pMB1/pBR322/pUC origin of replication
  12024..12116   +  CDS            lacI (fragment): lac repressor; lacI; The lac repressor binds to the lac operator to inhibit transcription in E. coli. This inhibition can be relieved by adding lactose or isopropyl-β-D-thiogalactopyranoside (IPTG).
  12129..12150   +  protein_bind   CAP binding site: CAP binding activates transcription in the presence of cAMP. E. coli catabolite activator protein
  12165..12195   +  promoter       lac promoter: promoter for the E. coli lac operon
  12199..12221   +  protein_bind   lac operator (fragment): The lac repressor binds to the lac operator to inhibit transcription in E. coli. This inhibition can be relieved by adding lactose or isopropyl-β-D-thiogalactopyranoside (IPTG). lac repressor encoded by lacI
  12264..12282   +  promoter       T3 promoter: promoter for bacteriophage T3 RNA polymerase
  12295..12318   +  misc_feature   MCS (fragment): pBluescript multiple cloning site
