[The description below was written by a language model from this plasmid's Addgene catalogue record and pLannotate feature annotations shown in this document.]
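Description:
pSL3 - Brr2 del113 N1104L is a yeast expression plasmid built on pRS313, a low-copy centromeric E. coli–S. cerevisiae shuttle vector. In yeast it is maintained through a CEN6/ARS element and selected by the HIS3 auxotrophic marker under its own promoter. In bacteria it replicates from a ColE1/pUC-type origin with ampicillin resistance (β-lactamase). The backbone also carries the usual pBluescript-derived remnants: an f1 phage origin, T3 and T7 promoters flanking the split multiple cloning site, and lacZα/lac promoter fragments. None of these contributes to yeast expression.

The payload is an S. cerevisiae BRR2 (also RSS1/SLT22) coding sequence placed directly downstream of the strong constitutive GAP (TDH3, glyceraldehyde-3-phosphate dehydrogenase) promoter. Brr2 is the U5 snRNP RNA helicase that unwinds U4/U6 duplexes during spliceosome activation. This version lacks the first 113 amino acids and carries the N1104L substitution. The associated publication concerns retinitis pigmentosa mutations in Brr2 that impair its ATPase and helicase activity, although the record does not explicitly say that N1104L is one of them.

The open reading frame is fused at its C terminus to a TAP tag, annotated here as a calmodulin-binding peptide followed by two IgG-binding units of protein A. This tag allows two-step affinity purification on IgG and calmodulin resins. No terminator is annotated downstream of the tag. The stated purpose is protein expression, consistent with overproducing and purifying the truncated mutant helicase from yeast for biochemical assays.
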