Addgene plasmid #90253: pSL3 - Brr2 del113 N1104L
Purpose: protein expression
Depositing lab: Christine Guthrie. Depositing organization: University of California, San Francisco (UCSF). Publication: Retinitis Pigmentosa Mutations in Bad Response to Refrigeration 2 (Brr2) Impair ATPase and Helicase Activity. Ledoux S, Guthrie C. J Biol Chem. 2016 Jun 3;291(23):11954-65. doi: 10.1074/jbc.M115.710848. Epub 2016 Apr 12. PubMed 27072132.
Backbone
  Vector backbone: pRS313
  Backbone size w/o insert (bp): 4957
  Vector type: Yeast Expression
  Selectable markers: HIS3
Growth in bacteria
  Bacterial resistance: Ampicillin, 100 μg/mL
  Growth temperature: 37°C
  Growth strain: DH5alpha
  Copy number: Unknown
Gene/Insert
  Gene/Insert name: BRR2 (alt names: RSS1; SLT22)
  Species: S. cerevisiae (budding yeast)
  Insert size (bp): 6153
  Mutation: deleted first 113 amino acids and amino acid N1104L
  Tag / fusion protein: TAP (C terminal on insert)
Terms and licenses: Academic/Nonprofit Terms; Industry Terms: Not Available to Industry
Depositor comments: Ledoux and Guthrie, JBC, 2017
How to cite: pSL3 - Brr2 del113 N1104L was a gift from Christine Guthrie (Addgene plasmid # 90253 ; http://n2t.net/addgene:90253 ; RRID:Addgene_90253)
